Addgene plasmid #223250: pCAG-R2Tg-3xFlag
Purpose: Mammalian expression of C-terminally Flag-tagged R2Tg protein
Depositing lab: Wei Li. Depositing organization: Institute of Zoology, Chinese Academy of Sciences. Publication: All-RNA-mediated targeted gene integration in mammalian cells with rationally engineered R2 retrotransposons. Chen Y, Luo S, Hu Y, Mao B, Wang X, Lu Z, Shan Q, Zhang J, Wang S, Feng G, Wang C, Liang C, Tang N, Niu R, Wang J, Han J, Yang N, Wang H, Zhou Q, Li W. Cell. 2024 Jul 1:S0092-8674(24)00694-9. doi: 10.1016/j.cell.2024.06.020. PubMed 38981481.
Backbone
  Vector backbone: pUC19
  Vector type: Mammalian Expression
Growth in bacteria
  Bacterial resistance: Ampicillin, 100 μg/mL
  Growth temperature: 37°C
  Growth strain: DH5alpha
  Copy number: High Copy
Gene/Insert
  Gene/Insert name: R2Tg protein
  Species: Other
  Tag / fusion protein: Flag (C terminal on insert)
  Cloning method: Gibson Cloning
Terms and licenses: Academic/Nonprofit Terms; Industry Terms: Not Available to Industry
How to cite: pCAG-R2Tg-3xFlag was a gift from Wei Li (Addgene plasmid # 223250 ; http://n2t.net/addgene:223250 ; RRID:Addgene_223250)
