[The description below was written by a language model from this plasmid's Addgene catalogue record and pLannotate feature annotations shown in this document.]
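Description:
pCAG-R2Tg-3xFlag is a mammalian expression plasmid of about 8.7 kb built on a pUC19 backbone. It is maintained in E. coli through the high-copy ColE1/pUC-type origin and selected with ampicillin via the β-lactamase (AmpR) gene and its native promoter. Remnants of the pUC lac region (lac promoter, lac operator, CAP binding site and a short lacI fragment), along with a fragment of the pBR322 bom region, are backbone carryover and play no role in the mammalian expression cassette.

The payload is driven by the composite CAG promoter, annotated here as the CMV immediate-early enhancer, the chicken β-actin promoter and a chimeric chicken β-actin/rabbit β-globin intron, an arrangement that gives strong constitutive expression in many mammalian cell types. A T7 promoter lies just downstream of the intron and ahead of the coding region, which in principle would allow in vitro transcription of the insert, though the record does not state that use. The R2Tg open reading frame itself is not annotated by the automated feature caller, but it evidently occupies the roughly 4.2 kb unannotated span between the T7 promoter and the 3xFLAG tag. The tag is fused at the C terminus of the protein, and the cassette ends with an SV40 polyadenylation signal. The source species is listed only as "Other."

The stated purpose is mammalian expression of C-terminally Flag-tagged R2Tg protein, in the context of work on engineered R2 retrotransposons for targeted gene integration in mammalian cells. The epitope tag allows the protein to be detected or immunoprecipitated with anti-FLAG reagents.
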