Features (pLannotate 1.2.2; 14 found; start..end, strand, type, name):
      8..387     +  enhancer       CMV enhancer: human cytomegalovirus immediate early enhancer
    389..664     +  promoter       chicken β-actin promoter: No description available
    665..1681    +  intron         chimeric intron: chimera between introns from chicken β-actin and rabbit β-globin
   1742..1760    +  promoter       T7 promoter: promoter for bacteriophage T7 RNA polymerase
   6002..6067    +  CDS            3xFLAG: three tandem FLAG® epitope tags, followed by an enterokinase cleavage site
   6119..6240    +  polyA_signal   SV40 poly(A) signal: SV40 polyadenylation signal
   6307..6323    -  protein_bind   lac operator: The lac repressor binds to the lac operator to inhibit transcription in E. coli. This inhibition can be relieved by adding lactose or isopropyl-β-D-thiogalactopyranoside (IPTG). lac repressor encoded by lacI
   6331..6361    -  promoter       lac promoter: promoter for the E. coli lac operon
   6376..6397    -  protein_bind   CAP binding site: CAP binding activates transcription in the presence of cAMP. E. coli catabolite activator protein
   6410..6502    -  CDS            lacI (fragment): lac repressor; lacI; The lac repressor binds to the lac operator to inhibit transcription in E. coli. This inhibition can be relieved by adding lactose or isopropyl-β-D-thiogalactopyranoside (IPTG).
   6685..7273    -  rep_origin     ori: high-copy-number ColE1/pMB1/pBR322/pUC origin of replication
   7444..8304    -  CDS            AmpR: β-lactamase; bla; confers resistance to ampicillin, carbenicillin, and related antibiotics
   8305..8409    -  promoter       AmpR promoter: bla
   8480..8524    -  misc_feature   bom (fragment): basis of mobility region from pBR322
>Addgene plasmid #223250 | pCAG-R2Tg-3xFlag | addgene full sequence | sequence record 442288 | Addgene NGS Result
ACGCGTTGACATTGATTATTGACTAGTTATTAATAGTAATCAATTACGGGGTCATTAGTTCATAGCCCAT
ATATGGAGTTCCGCGTTACATAACTTACGGTAAATGGCCCGCCTGGCTGACCGCCCAACGACCCCCGCCC
ATTGACGTCAATAATGACGTATGTTCCCATAGTAACGCCAATAGGGACTTTCCATTGACGTCAATGGGTG
GAGTATTTACGGTAAACTGCCCACTTGGCAGTACATCAAGTGTATCATATGCCAAGTACGCCCCCTATTG
ACGTCAATGACGGTAAATGGCCCGCCTGGCATTATGCCCAGTACATGACCTTATGGGACTTTCCTACTTG
GCAGTACATCTACGTATTAGTCATCGCTATTACCATGGTCGAGGTGAGCCCCACGTTCTGCTTCACTCTC
CCCATCTCCCCCCCCTCCCCACCCCCAATTTTGTATTTATTTATTTTTTAATTATTTTGTGCAGCGATGG
GGGCGGGGGGGGGGGGGGGGCGCGCCRGGGGGGGGGGGGGGGGGSGRGGGGSGGGGSGGGGSGRGGCGGA
GAGGTGCGGCGGCAGCCAATCAGAGCGGCGCGCTCCGAAAGTTTCCTTTTATGGCGAGGCGGCGGCGGCG
GCGGCCCTATAAAAAGCGAAGCGCGCGGCGGGCGGGAGTCGCTGCGCGCTGCCTTCGCCCCGTGCCCCGC
TCCGCCGCCGCCTCGCGCCGCCCGCCCCGGCTCTGACTGACCGCGTTACTCCCACAGGTGAGCGGGCGGG
ACGGCCCTTCTCCTCCGGGCTGTAATTAGCGCTTGGTTTAATGACGGCTTGTTTCTTTTCTGTGGCTGCG
TGAAAGCCTTGAGGGGCTCCGGGAGGGCCCTTTGTGCGGGGGGAGCGGCTCGGGGGGTGCGTGCGTGTGT
GTGTGCGTGGGGAGCGCCGCGTGCGGCTCCGCGCTGCCCGGCGGCTGTGAGCGCTGCGGGCGCGGCGCGG
GGCTTTGTGCGCTCCGCAGTGTGCGCGAGGGGAGCGCGGCCGGGGGCGGTGCCCCGCGGTGCGGGGGGGG
CTGCGAGGGGAACAAAGGCTGCGTGCGGGGTGTGTGCGTGGGGGGGTGAGCAGGGGGTGTGGGCGCGTCG
GTCGGGCTGCAACCCCCCCTGCACCCCCCTCCCCGAGTTGCTGAGCACGGCCCGGCTTCGGGTGCGGGGC
TCCGTACGGGGCGTGGCGCGGGGCTCGCCGTGCCGGGCGGGGGGTGGCGGCAGGKGGGGGTGCCGGGCGG
GGCGGGGCCGCCYCGGGCCGGGGRGGGCTCGGGGGRGGGGCGCGGCGGCCCCCGGAGCGCCGGCGGCTGT
CGAGGCGCGGCGAGCCGCAGCCATTGCCTTTTATGGTAATCGTGCGAGAGGGCGCAGGGACTTCCTTTGT
CCCAAATCTGTGCGGAGCCGAAATCTGGGAGGCGCCGCCGCACCCCCTCTAGCGGGCGCGGGGCGAAGCG
GTGCGGCGCCGGCAGGAAGGAAATGGGCGGGGAGGGCCTTCGTGCGTCGCCGCGCCGCCGTCCCCTTCTC
CCTCTCCAGCCTCGGGGCTGTCCGCGGGGGGACGGCTGCCTTCGGGGGGGACGGGGCAGGGCGGGGTTCG
GCTTCTGGCGTGTGACCGGCGGCTCTAGCGCCTCTGCTAACCATGTTCATGCCTTCTTCTTTTTCCTACA
GCTCCTGGGCAACGTGCTGGTTATTGTGCTGTCTCATCATTTTGGCAAAGCTAGTGAATTCTAATACGAC
TCACTATAGGCCGCCACCATGCCCAAGAAGAAGAGGAAGGTTCCCGGGATGGCCAGCTGCCCCAAGCCAG
GCCCACCTGTGTCTGCCGGCGCCATGAGCCTGGAATCTGGACTGACAACACACAGCGTGCTGGCCATCGA
GAGAGGACCCAACAGCCTGGCCAATTCCGGCTCTGATTTCGGCGGCGGCGGCCTGGGCCTGCCACTAAGA
CTGCTGCGTGTATCAGTGGGCACGCAGACCAGCAGAAGCGATTGGGTGGATCTGGTGAGCTGGTCCCACC
CTGGCCCTACAAGCAAGTCCCAGCAGGTTGACCTTGTGAGCCTGTTCCCGAAGCACCGGGTGGACCTGCT
ATCCAAAAATGATCAGGTGGATCTGGTCGCGCAATTCCTGCCTTCAAAGTTCCCTCCCAACCTGGCTGAA
AATGACCTCGCCCTGCTGGTGAACCTGGAATTTTACAGAAGCGACCTGCACGTGTACGAATGCGTGCACT
TCGCTGCCCATTGGGAGGGCCTGAGCGGACTGCCAGAAGTCTACGAACAGCTCGCCCCTCAGCCTTGCGT
GGGAGAGACCCTGCATAGCTCCCTGCCTCGGGATAGCGAGCTGTTCGTGCCTGAGGAGGGCTCTAGCGAA
AAGGAATCGGAAGATGCCCCCAAGACCAGCCCCCCCACCCCTGGCAAACATGGCCTGGAGCAGACAGGCG
AGGAGAAGGTGATGGTTACCGTCCCCGACAAGAACCCTCCCTGTCCTTGCTGCGGCACCAGAGTGAACAG
CGTGCTGAATCTGATCGAGCACCTGAAGGTGAGCCACGGCAAGCGTGGAGTTTGTTTCCGGTGCGCCAAG
TGCGGCAAGGAAAACAGCAACTACCACAGCGTGGTGTGCCACTTTCCTAAGTGTAGAGGCCCTGAGACAG
AAAAGGCCCCTGCCGGAGAATGGATTTGTGAGGTGTGCAACCGGGATTTTACCACCAAGATCGGCCTGGG
CCAGCACAAACGGCTGGCCCACCCCGCCGTGAGAAACCAGGAGAGGATCGTGGCCAGCCAACCTAAAGAG
ACAAGCAACAGAGGCGCCCACAAGCGGTGCTGGACGAAGGAAGAGGAAGAATTGTTGATCAGACTGGAAG
CCCAGTTCGAGGGAAACAAGAACATCAACAAGCTGATTGCCGAGCACATCACCACCAAGACCGCCAAGCA
GATCAGCGACAAGAGAAGGCTGTTAAGCAGAAAGCCTGCCGAGGAGCCCAGAGAGGAACCTGGCACCTGC
CACCACACCCGGAGAGCCGCCGCTTCACTGCGGACCGAGCCCGAGATGTCTCACCACGCCCAGGCCGAGG
ACAGAGATAACGGCCCCGGCAGACGGCCTCTCCCCGGAAGGGCTGCCGCCGGCGGAAGAACCATGGATGA
GATCAGAAGACACCCCGACAAAGGAAATGGCCAGCAGCGGCCTACCAAGCAGAAATCCGAAGAACAGCTG
CAGGCTTACTACAAGAAGACCCTGGAAGAGAGACTGAGCGCCGGAGCCCTGAACACCTTTCCTAGAGCCT
TCAAACAGGTGATGGAAGGCCGGGACATAAAGCTGGTCATCAACCAGACAGCCCAGGATTGCTTCGGCTG
TCTGGAGAGCATCTCCCAGATTAGGACCGCTACACGGGATAAGAAGGATACCGTGACAAGAGAGAAACAC
CCTAAGAAGCCCTTCCAGAAGTGGATGAAAGACAGAGCAATCAAGAAAGGCAATTACCTGAGATTCCAGA
GACTGTTTTACCTGGACAGAGGCAAGCTGGCCAAAATCATTCTGGACGACATCGAGTGTCTGAGTTGCGA
CATCCCTCTGTCCGAGATCTACAGCGTGTTCAAAACTCGGTGGGAAACAACAGGCAGCTTCAAGTCTCTG
GGCGACTTCAAGACATACGGCAAAGCCGATAACACGGCTTTTAGAGAGCTGATCACCGCCAAGGAGATTG
AAAAGAACGTGCAGGAGATGAGCAAGGGCAGCGCCCCTGGCCCCGATGGCATCACCCTGGGAGATGTGGT
GAAGATGGACCCTGAGTTCAGCAGAACGATGGAGATTTTCAATCTGTGGCTGACCACCGGCAAGATTCCC
GACATGGTGCGGGGATGTCGGACCGTGCTGATCCCAAAGAGCTCCAAGCCCGATAGACTGAAGGACATCA
ACAACTGGAGACCCATCACCATCGGCAGCATCCTACTCAGACTGTTTAGCAGAATCGTGACCGCCAGACT
GTCCAAGGCTTGTCCTCTGAATCCTAGGCAGAGAGGCTTCATCCGGGCTGCTGGTTGCAGCGAGAACCTG
AAGCTGTTGCAGACCATCATCTGGAGCGCCAAGAGAGAGCACAGACCTCTGGGCGTGGTGTTTGTGGACA
TCGCCAAAGCCTTCGACACCGTGTCCCACCAGCATATCATCCACGCCCTGCAACAAAGAGAGGTGGACCC
CCACATCGTGGGCCTGGTCAGCAACATGTACGAGAACATCAGCACCTACATCACAACCAAGCGGAACACC
CACACCGACAAGATCCAGATCCGGGTGGGCGTGAAGCAGGGCGATCCTATGTCCCCTCTTCTGTTCAACC
TGGCCATGGACCCCCTGTTGTGCAAGCTGGAGGAGAGCGGCAAGGGCTACCACCGGGGCCAGAGCAGCAT
CACAGCCATGGCGTTCGCCGACGATTTGGTGTTGCTGAGCGATTCTTGGGAGAACATGAACACCAACATC
AGCATCCTGGAGACCTTCTGCAACCTGACCGGCCTGAAAACCCAGGGCCAGAAGTGCCACGGCTTCTATA
TCAAGCCTACAAAAGACAGCTACACCATCAATGACTGCGCCGCCTGGACCATCAACGGCACACCTCTGAA
TATGATTGACCCTGGCGAAAGCGAGAAGTACCTGGGCTTGCAGTTCGACCCTTGGATCGGAATCGCCAGA
AGCGGCCTGAGCACCAAGCTCGACTTCTGGTTGCAGAGAATCGACCAGGCACCACTGAAGCCCCTGCAAA
AGACAGACATCCTGAAGACATACACCATCCCTCGCCTAATCTATATCGCCGACCACTCTGAGGTGAAAAC
CGCCCTGCTGGAAACCCTGGACCAAAAGATCCGGACAGCCGTGAAGGAATGGCTGCACCTGCCGCCTTGT
ACATGCGACGCTATCCTGTACAGCAGCACCAGAGATGGCGGGCTGGGCATCACTAAGCTGGCCGGCCTCA
TTCCTAGCGTGCAGGCCAGACGGCTGCATAGAATCGCACAAAGCTCTGATGACACCATGAAGTGCTTTAT
GGAGAAAGAGAAAATGGAACAGCTGCACAAGAAGCTGTGGATTCAGGCCGGTGGAGACCGAGAAAACATC
CCATCTATCTGGGAGGCTCCTCCTAGCTCTGAGCCTCCTAACAACGTGTCTACAAACAGCGAGTGGGAGG
CCCCTACCCAGAAGGACAAGTTCCCCAAGCCATGTAACTGGCGGAAAAACGAGTTCAAGAAGTGGACCAA
GCTGGCCAGCCAGGGCCGGGGCATTGTGAACTTCGAGCGGGACAAGATCTCTAACCACTGGATTCAGTAC
TATAGAAGAATCCCTCACCGGAAGCTGCTGACCGCCCTGCAGCTGAGAGCTAATGTATACCCCACAAGAG
AGTTCCTGGCCAGAGGAAGACAGGACCAGTACATCAAAGCCTGCAGACACTGCGATGCTGACATCGAAAG
CTGTGCACATATCATCGGCAACTGCCCCGTGACCCAGGACGCCCGCATAAAGCGTCACAACTATATCTGC
GAGCTTCTGCTGGAAGAAGCCAAAAAGAAAGATTGGGTGGTGTTTAAGGAACCTCACATCCGGGACAGCA
ACAAGGAGCTGTACAAGCCTGATCTGATCTTCGTCAAGGACGCCAGAGCTCTGGTTGTGGACGTGACTGT
GAGATACGAGGCCGCTAAGTCCTCCCTGGAAGAGGCCGCCGCCGAGAAGGTGAGAAAGTACAAACACCTG
GAAACCGAGGTGAGACACCTGACCAACGCCAAAGACGTGACCTTCGTCGGTTTCCCTCTGGGCGCTCGCG
GCAAGTGGCACCAGGACAACTTCAAGCTCCTGACTGAACTGGGACTGTCTAAAAGCAGACAGGTGAAGAT
GGCAGAGACATTTTCCACCGTGGCTCTGTTCTCCTCCGTGGACATCGTCCACATGTTCGCCAGCAGAGCC
CGAAAAAGCATGGTGATGGCTAGCCCAAAGAAGAAGAGGAAAGTCGGATCCGACTACAAAGACCATGACG
GTGATTATAAAGATCATGACATCGATTACAAGGATGACGATGACAAGTAATCTAGACTGCAGCGCGGGGA
TCTCATGCTGGAGTTCTTCGCCCACCCCAACTTGTTTATTGCAGCTTATAATGGTTACAAATAAAGCAAT
AGCATCACAAATTTCACAAATAAAGCATTTTTTTCACTGCATTCTAGTTGTGGTTTGTCCAAACTCATCA
ATGTATCTTATTAATTAACGTCGACCTCTAGCTAGAGCTTGGCGTAATCATGGTCATAGCTGTTTCCTGT
GTGAAATTGTTATCCGCTCACAATTCCACACAACATACGAGCCGGAAGCATAAAGTGTAAAGCCTAGGGT
GCCTAATGAGTGAGCTAACTCACATTAATTGCGTTGCGCTCACTGCCCGCTTTCCAGTCGGGAAACCTGT
CGTGCCAGCTGCATTAATGAATCGGCCAACGCGCGGGGAGAGGCGGTTTGCGTATTGGGCGCTCTTCCGC
TTCCTCGCTCACTGACTCGCTGCGCTCGGTCGTTCGGCTGCGGCGAGCGGTATCAGCTCACTCAAAGGCG
GTAATACGGTTATCCACAGAATCAGGGGATAACGCAGGAAAGAACATGTGAGCAAAAGGCCAGCAAAAGG
CCAGGAACCGTAAAAAGGCCGCGTTGCTGGCGTTTTTCCATAGGCTCCGCCCCCCTGACGAGCATCACAA
AAATCGACGCTCAAGTCAGAGGTGGCGAAACCCGACAGGACTATAAAGATACCAGGCGTTTCCCCCTGGA
AGCTCCCTCGTGCGCTCTCCTGTTCCGACCCTGCCGCTTACCGGATACCTGTCCGCCTTTCTCCCTTCGG
GAAGCGTGGCGCTTTCTCATAGCTCACGCTGTAGGTATCTCAGTTCGGTGTAGGTCGTTCGCTCCAAGCT
GGGCTGTGTGCACGAACCCCCCGTTCAGCCCGACCGCTGCGCCTTATCCGGTAACTATCGTCTTGAGTCC
AACCCGGTAAGACACGACTTATCGCCACTGGCAGCAGCCACTGGTAACAGGATTAGCAGAGCGAGGTATG
TAGGCGGTGCTACAGAGTTCTTGAAGTGGTGGCCTAACTACGGCTACACTAGAAGAACAGTATTTGGTAT
CTGCGCTCTGCTGAAGCCAGTTACCTTCGGAAAAAGAGTTGGTAGCTCTTGATCCGGCAAACAAACCACC
GCTGGTAGCGGTGGTTTTTTTGTTTGCAAGCAGCAGATTACGCGCAGAAAAAAAGGATCTCAAGAAGATC
CTTTGATCTTTTCTACGGGGTCTGACGCTCAGTGGAACGAAAACTCACGTTAAGGGATTTTGGTCATGAG
ATTATCAAAAAGGATCTTCACCTAGATCCTTTTAAATTAAAAATGAAGTTTTAAATCAATCTAAAGTATA
TATGAGTAAACTTGGTCTGACAGTTACCAATGCTTAATCAGTGAGGCACCTATCTCAGCGATCTGTCTAT
TTCGTTCATCCATAGTTGCCTGACTCCCCGTCGTGTAGATAACTACGATACGGGAGGGCTTACCATCTGG
CCCCAGTGCTGCAATGATACCGCGAGACCCACGCTCACCGGCTCCAGATTTATCAGCAATAAACCAGCCA
GCCGGAAGGGCCGAGCGCAGAAGTGGTCCTGCAACTTTATCCGCCTCCATCCAGTCTATTAATTGTTGCC
GGGAAGCTAGAGTAAGTAGTTCGCCAGTTAATAGTTTGCGCAACGTTGTTGCCATTGCTACAGGCATCGT
GGTGTCACGCTCGTCGTTTGGTATGGCTTCATTCAGCTCCGGTTCCCAACGATCAAGGCGAGTTACATGA
TCCCCCATGTTGTGCAAAAAAGCGGTTAGCTCCTTCGGTCCTCCGATCGTTGTCAGAAGTAAGTTGGCCG
CAGTGTTATCACTCATGGTTATGGCAGCACTGCATAATTCTCTTACTGTCATGCCATCCGTAAGATGCTT
TTCTGTGACTGGTGAGTACTCAACCAAGTCATTCTGAGAATAGTGTATGCGGCGACCGAGTTGCTCTTGC
CCGGCGTCAATACGGGATAATACCGCGCCACATAGCAGAACTTTAAAAGTGCTCATCATTGGAAAACGTT
CTTCGGGGCGAAAACTCTCAAGGATCTTACCGCTGTTGAGATCCAGTTCGATGTAACCCACTCGTGCACC
CAACTGATCTTCAGCATCTTTTACTTTCACCAGCGTTTCTGGGTGAGCAAAAACAGGAAGGCAAAATGCC
GCAAAAAAGGGAATAAGGGCGACACGGAAATGTTGAATACTCATACTCTTCCTTTTTCAATATTATTGAA
GCATTTATCAGGGTTATTGTCTCATGAGCGGATACATATTTGAATGTATTTAGAAAAATAAACAAATAGG
GGTTCCGCGCACATTTCCCCGAAAAGTGCCACCTGACGTCGACGGATCGGGAGATCGATCTCCCGATCCC
CTAGGGTCGACTCTCAGTACAATCTGCTCTGATGCCGCATAGTTAAGCCAGTATCTGCTCCCTGCTTGTG
TGTTGGAGGTCGCTGAGTAGTGCGCGAGCAAAATTTAAGCTACAACAAGGCAAGGCTTGACCGACAATTG
CATGAAGAATCTGCTTAGGGTTAGGCGTTTTGCGCTGCTTCGCGATGTACGGGCCAGATAT
